Addgene plasmid #182655: pCMV_NFL(K211TAG)-FLAG
Purpose: Expresses mouse neurofilament light chain with a TAG codon at the position K211 and a C-terminal FLAG tag (DYKDDDDK) in mammalian cells.
Depositing lab: Ivana Nikić-Spiegel. Depositing organization: Universitaetsklinikum Tuebingen. Publication: Minimal genetically encoded tags for fluorescent protein labeling in living neurons. Arsic A, Hagemann C, Stajkovic N, Schubert T, Nikic-Spiegel I. Nat Commun. 2022 Jan 14;13(1):314. doi: 10.1038/s41467-022-27956-y. PubMed 35031604.
Backbone
  Vector backbone: pCMV
  Vector type: Mammalian Expression
  Selectable markers: Neomycin (select with G418)
Growth in bacteria
  Bacterial resistance: Kanamycin, 50 μg/mL
  Growth temperature: 37°C
  Growth strain: DH5alpha
  Copy number: High Copy
Gene/Insert
  Gene/Insert name: mouse neurofilament light chain with a K211TAG mutation (alt name: NFL(K211TAG))
  Species: M. musculus (mouse)
  Mutation: K211TAG
  Entrez Gene: Nefl (a.k.a. CMT2E, NF-L, NF68, Nfl)
  Promoter: CMV
  Tag / fusion protein: FLAG tag (DYKDDDDK) (C terminal on insert)
  Cloning method: Unknown
  Sequencing primers: 5′ CMVfw; 3′ NA
Terms and licenses: Academic/Nonprofit Terms; Industry Terms: Not Available to Industry
How to cite: pCMV_NFL(K211TAG)-FLAG was a gift from Ivana Nikić-Spiegel (Addgene plasmid # 182655 ; http://n2t.net/addgene:182655 ; RRID:Addgene_182655)
