[The description below was written by a language model from this plasmid's Addgene catalogue record and pLannotate feature annotations shown in this document.]
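Description:
pCMV_NFL(K211TAG)-FLAG is a 5.6 kb mammalian expression plasmid on a pCMV backbone. It carries the mouse neurofilament light chain gene (Nefl, also called NF-L or NF68) with the lysine codon at position 211 replaced by an amber (TAG) stop codon. The coding sequence is driven by the human cytomegalovirus immediate-early enhancer and promoter, ends in a C-terminal FLAG epitope, and is followed by an SV40 polyadenylation signal. The annotation software labels the tag as a fragment of 3xFLAG, but its short length agrees with the single FLAG copy described in the catalogue entry. Short hits to SV40 large T antigen, ble and the bGH poly(A) signal appear to be residual backbone fragments rather than functional parts.

In bacteria the plasmid replicates from a high-copy ColE1/pUC-type origin, and an f1 origin is also present. A single Tn5 aminoglycoside phosphotransferase gene (NeoR/KanR) sits behind tandem bacterial (bla) and SV40 early promoters and ends with an HSV TK polyadenylation signal. This arrangement gives kanamycin resistance in E. coli and G418 selection in mammalian cells.

An in-frame amber codon is the standard design for genetic code expansion. With a co-supplied orthogonal suppressor tRNA/aminoacyl-tRNA synthetase pair, which this plasmid does not encode, a noncanonical amino acid can be inserted at position 211 to yield full-length protein. Without suppression, translation stops there. Because the FLAG tag lies downstream of the TAG codon, its detection reports successful read-through. The associated publication concerns minimal genetically encoded tags for fluorescent protein labeling in living neurons, which is consistent with site-specific labeling of neurofilament light chain.
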