Features (pLannotate 1.2.2; 15 found; start..end, strand, type, name):
      1..38      +  misc_feature   MCS (fragment): multiple cloning site
     42..1670    +  CDS            Nefl: NFL_MOUSE - Also known as Nf68, Nfl. Experimental evidence at protein level: Swiss-Prot protein existence level 1. Neurofilaments usually contain three intermediate filament proteins: NEFL, NEFM, and NEFH which are involved in the maintenance of neuronal caliber. May additionally cooperate with the neuronal intermediate filament proteins PRPH and INA to form neuronal filamentous networks (PubMed:22723690). From Mus musculus (Mouse).
   1685..1705    +  CDS            3xFLAG (fragment): three tandem FLAG® epitope tags
   1728..1811    +  CDS            large T antigen (fragment): large T antigen from SV40 (simian virus 40)
   1834..1955    +  polyA_signal   SV40 poly(A) signal: SV40 polyadenylation signal
   1989..2417    -  rep_origin     f1 ori (sequence partly withheld): f1 bacteriophage origin of replication; arrow indicates direction of (+) strand synthesis
   2444..2548    +  promoter       AmpR promoter: bla
   2550..2907    +  promoter       SV40 promoter: SV40 enhancer and early promoter
   2942..3736    +  CDS            NeoR/KanR: aminoglycoside phosphotransferase from Tn5; aph(3')-II (or nptII); confers resistance to neomycin, kanamycin, and G418 (Geneticin®)
   3757..3909    +  CDS            ble (fragment): BLE_KLEPN - Experimental evidence at protein level: Swiss-Prot protein existence level 1. Binding protein with a strong affinity to the bleomycin family of antibiotics. Binds to CL990; an antimitotic-antibiotic compound. From Klebsiella pneumoniae.
   3968..4015    +  polyA_signal   HSV TK poly(A) signal: herpes simplex virus thymidine kinase polyadenylation signal (Cole and Stacy, 1985)
   4106..4122    -  polyA_signal   bGH poly(A) signal (fragment): bovine growth hormone polyadenylation signal
   4344..4932    +  rep_origin     ori: high-copy-number ColE1/pMB1/pBR322/pUC origin of replication
   5107..5410    +  enhancer       CMV enhancer: human cytomegalovirus immediate early enhancer
   5411..5614    +  promoter       CMV promoter: human cytomegalovirus (CMV) immediate early promoter
>Addgene plasmid #182655 | pCMV_NFL(K211TAG)-FLAG | addgene full sequence | sequence record 363059 | Addgene NGS Result
GCTAGCGCTACCGGACTCAGATCTCGAGCTCAAGCTTCACCATGAGTTCGTTCGGCTACGATCCGTACTT
TTCGACCTCCTACAAGCGGCGCTATGTGGAGACGCCCCGGGTGCACATCTCCAGCGTGCGCAGCGGCTAC
AGCACGGCGCGCTCCGCGTACTCCAGCTACTCCGCGCCGGTCTCCTCCTCGCTGTCCGTGCGCCGCAGCT
ACTCGTCCAGCTCTGGCTCTTTGATGCCCAGCCTGGAGAATCTCGATCTGAGCCAGGTAGCCGCCATCAG
CAACGACCTCAAGTCTATCCGCACACAAGAGAAGGCACAGCTGCAGGACCTCAACGATCGCTTCGCCAGC
TTCATCGAGCGCGTGCACGAGCTGGAGCAGCAGAACAAGGTCCTGGAAGCCGAGCTGTTGGTGCTGCGCC
AGAAACACTCTGAGCCTTCCCGCTTCCGCGCCCTGTACGAGCAGGAGATCCGCGATCTGCGGCTGGCAGC
GGAAGACGCCACTAACGAGAAGCAGGCGCTGCAGGGCGAGCGCGAGGGGCTGGAGGAGACTCTGCGCAAC
CTGCAGGCTCGCTATGAGGAAGAAGTGCTGAGCCGCGAGGACGCCGAGGGCCGGCTGATGGAAGCGCGCA
AAGGTGCGGATGAGGCCGCGCTCGCCCGCGCCGAGCTGGAGTAGCGCATCGACAGCCTGATGGACGAGAT
AGCTTTCCTGAAGAAGGTGCACGAGGAAGAGATCGCCGAGCTGCAGGCTCAGATCCAGTATGCTCAGATC
TCCGTGGAGATGGACGTGTCCTCCAAGCCCGACCTCTCCGCCGCTCTCAAGGACATCCGCGCTCAGTACG
AGAAGCTGGCCGCCAAGAACATGCAGAACGCCGAAGAGTGGTTCAAGAGCCGCTTCACCGTGCTAACCGA
GAGCGCCGCCAAGAACACCGACGCTGTGCGCGCTGCCAAGGACGAGGTGTCGGAAAGCCGCCGCCTGCTC
AAGGCTAAGACCCTGGAGATCGAAGCCTGCCGGGGTATGAACGAAGCTCTGGAGAAGCAGCTGCAGGAGC
TAGAGGACAAGCAGAATGCAGACATTAGCGCCATGCAGGACACAATCAACAAACTGGAGAATGAGCTGAG
AAGCACGAAGAGCGAGATGGCCAGGTACCTGAAGGAGTACCAGGACCTCCTCAATGTCAAGATGGCCTTG
GACATCGAGATTGCAGCTTACAGAAAACTCTTGGAAGGCGAAGAGACCAGGCTCAGTTTCACCAGCGTGG
GTAGCATAACCAGCGGCTACTCTCAGAGCTCGCAGGTCTTCGGCCGTTCTGCTTACAGTGGCTTGCAGAG
CAGCTCCTACTTGATGTCTGCTCGCTCTTTCCCAGCCTACTATACCAGCCACGTCCAGGAAGAGCAGACA
GAGGTCGAGGAGACCATTGAGGCTACGAAAGCTGAGGAGGCCAAGGATGAGCCCCCCTCTGAAGGAGAAG
CAGAAGAGGAGGAGAAGGAGAAAGAGGAGGGAGAGGAAGAGGAAGGCGCTGAGGAGGAAGAAGCTGCCAA
GGATGAGTCTGAAGACACAAAAGAAGAAGAAGAAGGTGGTGAGGGTGAGGAGGAAGACACCAAAGAATCT
GAAGAGGAAGAGAAGAAAGAGGAGAGTGCTGGAGAGGAGCAGGTGGCTAAGAAGAAAGATGGGGCCCGGG
ATCCGGACTACAAAGACGATGACGACAAGTGAGCGGCCGCGACTCTAGATCATAATCAGCCATACCACAT
TTGTAGAGGTTTTACTTGCTTTAAAAAACCTCCCACACCTCCCCCTGAACCTGAAACATAAAATGAATGC
AATTGTTGTTGTTAACTTGTTTATTGCAGCTTATAATGGTTACAAATAAAGCAATAGCATCACAAATTTC
ACAAATAAAGCATTTTTTTCACTGCATTCTAGTTGTGGTTTGTCCAAACTCATCAATGTATCTTAAGGCG
TAAATTGTAAGCGTTAATATTTTGTTAAAATTCGCGTTAAATTTTTGTTAAATCAGCTCATTTTTTAACC
AATAGGCCGAAATCGGCAAAATCCCTTATAAATCAAAAGAATAGACCGAGATAGGGT
[37 nt withheld, positions 2088-2124]
AAAGAACGTGGACTCCAACGTCAAAGG
[49 nt withheld, positions 2152-2200]
T
[91 nt withheld, positions 2202-2292]
G
[124 nt withheld, positions 2294-2417]
CAGGTGGCACTTTTCGGGGAAATGTGCGCGGAACCCCTATTTGTTTATTTTTCTAAATACATTCAAATAT
GTATCCGCTCATGAGACAATAACCCTGATAAATGCTTCAATAATATTGAAAAAGGAAGAGTCCTGAGGCG
GAAAGAACCAGCTGTGGAATGTGTGTCAGTTAGGGTGTGGAAAGTCCCCAGGCTCCCCAGCAGGCAGAAG
TATGCAAAGCATGCATCTCAATTAGTCAGCAACCAGGTGTGGAAAGTCCCCAGGCTCCCCAGCAGGCAGA
AGTATGCAAAGCATGCATCTCAATTAGTCAGCAACCATAGTCCCGCCCCTAACTCCGCCCATCCCGCCCC
TAACTCCGCCCAGTTCCGCCCATTCTCCGCCCCATGGCTGACTAATTTTTTTTATTTATGCAGAGGCCGA
GGCCGCCTCGGCCTCTGAGCTATTCCAGAAGTAGTGAGGAGGCTTTTTTGGAGGCCTAGGCTTTTGCAAA
GATCGATCAAGAGACAGGATGAGGATCGTTTCGCATGATTGAACAAGATGGATTGCACGCAGGTTCTCCG
GCCGCTTGGGTGGAGAGGCTATTCGGCTATGACTGGGCACAACAGACAATCGGCTGCTCTGATGCCGCCG
TGTTCCGGCTGTCAGCGCAGGGGCGCCCGGTTCTTTTTGTCAAGACCGACCTGTCCGGTGCCCTGAATGA
ACTGCAAGACGAGGCAGCGCGGCTATCGTGGCTGGCCACGACGGGCGTTCCTTGCGCAGCTGTGCTCGAC
GTTGTCACTGAAGCGGGAAGGGACTGGCTGCTATTGGGCGAAGTGCCGGGGCAGGATCTCCTGTCATCTC
ACCTTGCTCCTGCCGAGAAAGTATCCATCATGGCTGATGCAATGCGGCGGCTGCATACGCTTGATCCGGC
TACCTGCCCATTCGACCACCAAGCGAAACATCGCATCGAGCGAGCACGTACTCGGATGGAAGCCGGTCTT
GTCGATCAGGATGATCTGGACGAAGAGCATCAGGGGCTCGCGCCAGCCGAACTGTTCGCCAGGCTCAAGG
CGAGCATGCCCGACGGCGAGGATCTCGTCGTGACCCATGGCGATGCCTGCTTGCCGAATATCATGGTGGA
AAATGGCCGCTTTTCTGGATTCATCGACTGTGGCCGGCTGGGTGTGGCGGACCGCTATCAGGACATAGCG
TTGGCTACCCGTGATATTGCTGAAGAGCTTGGCGGCGAATGGGCTGACCGCTTCCTCGTGCTTTACGGTA
TCGCCGCTCCCGATTCGCAGCGCATCGCCTTCTATCGCCTTCTTGACGAGTTCTTCTGAGCGGGACTCTG
GGGTTCGAAATGACCGACCAAGCGACGCCCAACCTGCCATCACGAGATTTCGATTCCACCGCCGCCTTCT
ATGAAAGGTTGGGCTTCGGAATCGTTTTCCGGGACGCCGGCTGGATGATCCTCCAGCGCGGGGATCTCAT
GCTGGAGTTCTTCGCCCACCCTAGGGGGAGGCTAACTGAAACACGGAAGGAGACAATACCGGAAGGAACC
CGCGCTATGACGGCAATAAAAAGACAGAATAAAACGCACGGTGTTGGGTCGTTTGTTCATAAACGCGGGG
TTCGGTCCCAGGGCTGGCACTCTGTCGATACCCCACCGAGACCCCATTGGGGCCAATACGCCCGCGTTTC
TTCCTTTTCCCCACCCCACCCCCCAAGTTCGGGTGAAGGCCCAGGGCTCGCAGCCAACGTCGGGGCGGCA
GGCCCTGCCATAGCCTCAGGTTACTCATATATACTTTAGATTGATTTAAAACTTCATTTTTAATTTAAAA
GGATCTAGGTGAAGATCCTTTTTGATAATCTCATGACCAAAATCCCTTAACGTGAGTTTTCGTTCCACTG
AGCGTCAGACCCCGTAGAAAAGATCAAAGGATCTTCTTGAGATCCTTTTTTTCTGCGCGTAATCTGCTGC
TTGCAAACAAAAAAACCACCGCTACCAGCGGTGGTTTGTTTGCCGGATCAAGAGCTACCAACTCTTTTTC
CGAAGGTAACTGGCTTCAGCAGAGCGCAGATACCAAATACTGTTCTTCTAGTGTAGCCGTAGTTAGGCCA
CCACTTCAAGAACTCTGTAGCACCGCCTACATACCTCGCTCTGCTAATCCTGTTACCAGTGGCTGCTGCC
AGTGGCGATAAGTCGTGTCTTACCGGGTTGGACTCAAGACGATAGTTACCGGATAAGGCGCAGCGGTCGG
GCTGAACGGGGGGTTCGTGCACACAGCCCAGCTTGGAGCGAACGACCTACACCGAACTGAGATACCTACA
GCGTGAGCTATGAGAAAGCGCCACGCTTCCCGAAGGGAGAAAGGCGGACAGGTATCCGGTAAGCGGCAGG
GTCGGAACAGGAGAGCGCACGAGGGAGCTTCCAGGGGGAAACGCCTGGTATCTTTATAGTCCTGTCGGGT
TTCGCCACCTCTGACTTGAGCGTCGATTTTTGTGATGCTCGTCAGGGGGGCGGAGCCTATGGAAAAACGC
CAGCAACGCGGCCTTTTTACGGTTCCTGGCCTTTTGCTGGCCTTTTGCTCACATGTTCTTTCCTGCGTTA
TCCCCTGATTCTGTGGATAACCGTATTACCGCCATGCATTAGTTATTAATAGTAATCAATTACGGGGTCA
TTAGTTCATAGCCCATATATGGAGTTCCGCGTTACATAACTTACGGTAAATGGCCCGCCTGGCTGACCGC
CCAACGACCCCCGCCCATTGACGTCAATAATGACGTATGTTCCCATAGTAACGCCAATAGGGACTTTCCA
TTGACGTCAATGGGTGGAGTATTTACGGTAAACTGCCCACTTGGCAGTACATCAAGTGTATCATATGCCA
AGTACGCCCCCTATTGACGTCAATGACGGTAAATGGCCCGCCTGGCATTATGCCCAGTACATGACCTTAT
GGGACTTTCCTACTTGGCAGTACATCTACGTATTAGTCATCGCTATTACCATGGTGATGCGGTTTTGGCA
GTACATCAATGGGCGTGGATAGCGGTTTGACTCACGGGGATTTCCAAGTCTCCACCCCATTGACGTCAAT
GGGAGTTTGTTTTGGCACCAAAATCAACGGGACTTTCCAAAATGTCGTAACAACTCCGCCCCATTGACGC
AAATGGGCGGTAGGCGTGTACGGTGGGAGGTCTATATAAGCAGAGCTGGTTTAGTGAACCGTCAGATCC
